Addgene plasmid #213627: pET SUMO-syt7 C2AB-2A
Purpose: Bacterial expression of SUMO-tagged mouse syt7 C2AB-2A
Depositing lab: Edwin Chapman. Depositing organization: University of Wisconsin, Madison. Publication: Synaptotagmin-7 outperforms synaptotagmin-1 to promote the formation of large, stable fusion pores via robust membrane penetration. Courtney KC, Mandal T, Mehta N, Wu L, Li Y, Das D, Cui Q, Chapman ER. Nat Commun. 2023 Nov 27;14(1):7761. doi: 10.1038/s41467-023-42497-8. PubMed 38012142.
Backbone
  Vector backbone: pET SUMO
  Vector type: Bacterial Expression
Growth in bacteria
  Bacterial resistance: Kanamycin, 50 μg/mL
  Growth temperature: 37°C
  Growth strain: DH5alpha
  Growth instructions: Use BL21 cells for protein expression.
  Copy number: Low Copy
Gene/Insert
  Gene/Insert name: syt7 C2AB-2A
  Species: M. musculus (mouse)
  Mutation: I298, L361A
  Entrez Gene: Syt7 (a.k.a. B230112P13Rik)
  Tag / fusion protein: SUMO (N terminal on insert)
  Cloning method: Gibson Cloning
Terms and licenses: Academic/Nonprofit Terms; Industry Terms: Not Available to Industry
How to cite: pET SUMO-syt7 C2AB-2A was a gift from Edwin Chapman (Addgene plasmid # 213627 ; http://n2t.net/addgene:213627 ; RRID:Addgene_213627)
