[The description below was written by a language model from this plasmid's Addgene catalogue record and pLannotate feature annotations shown in this document.]
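Description:
pET SUMO-syt7 C2AB-2A is a 6,448 bp bacterial expression plasmid built on the pET SUMO backbone for producing a mutant fragment of mouse synaptotagmin-7 (Syt7) in E. coli. It is selected with kanamycin through an aph(3')-Ia KanR gene. It replicates from a ColE1/pBR322-type origin accompanied by the bom region and the rop gene, which is consistent with its listing as low copy. An f1 origin is also present, and short TcR fragments appear as backbone remnants. The record indicates propagation in a cloning strain and use of BL21 cells for protein expression.

The expression cassette is the standard pET arrangement. A T7 promoter is followed by a lac operator and the T7 gene 10 ribosome binding site, and a plasmid-borne lacI gene supplies repressor, so transcription depends on T7 RNA polymerase and is induced with IPTG. The open reading frame begins with a short annotated His-tag-containing segment and a thrombin cleavage site. This is followed by yeast SMT3-derived SUMO fused to the N terminus of the Syt7 coding fragment, which was inserted by Gibson cloning. Further annotated fragments (a His-tag match and a T7 gene 10-related sequence) lie between the insert and the T7 terminator, but the table does not show whether they are translated.

The insert name indicates the tandem C2A and C2B domains, the Ca2+- and phospholipid-binding region of this exocytosis sensor. The "2A" variant is recorded as carrying mutations at I298 and L361A; the substitution at I298 is not written out, though the name implies alanine. The construct serves to produce recombinant SUMO-tagged protein, and the associated publication title concerns Syt7 membrane penetration and fusion pore formation.
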