Features (pLannotate 1.2.2; 22 found; start..end, strand, type, name):
    820..897     -  promoter       lacI promoter: lacI
    905..1184    -  CDS            TcR (fragment): tetracycline efflux protein; tet; confers resistance to tetracycline
   1206..1224    +  promoter       T7 promoter: promoter for bacteriophage T7 RNA polymerase
   1225..1249    +  protein_bind   lac operator: The lac repressor binds to the lac operator to inhibit transcription in E. coli. This inhibition can be relieved by adding lactose or isopropyl-β-D-thiogalactopyranoside (IPTG). lac repressor encoded by lacI
   1264..1286    +  RBS            RBS: efficient ribosome binding site from bacteriophage T7 gene 10 (Olins and Rangwala, 1989)
   1306..1322    +  CDS            capTEV™ (fragment): composite tag for in vivo biotinylation, TEV protease cleavage, and 6xHis tagging
   1333..1350    +  CDS            thrombin site: thrombin recognition and cleavage site
   1357..1649    +  CDS            SUMO (fragment): cleavable ubiquitin-like protein tag; S. cerevisiae SMT3 (truncated)
   1624..2457    +  CDS            Syt7 (fragment): SYT7_MOUSE - Experimental evidence at protein level: Swiss-Prot protein existence level 1. Ca(2+) sensor involved in Ca(2+)-dependent exocytosis of secretory and synaptic vesicles through Ca(2+) and phospholipid binding to the C2 domain. Ca(2+) induces binding of the C2-domains to phospholipid membranes and to assembled SNARE-complexes; both actions contribute to triggering exocytosis. SYT7 binds Ca(2+) with high affinity and slow kinetics compared to other synaptotagmins (PubMed:26738595). Involved in Ca(2+)-triggered lysosomal exocytosis, a major component of the plasma membrane repair (By s
   2518..2535    +  CDS            9xHis (fragment): 9xHis affinity tag
   2545..2594    +  CDS            SET1 (fragment): solubility-enhancement tag derived from T7 phage gene 10B
   2602..2649    +  terminator     T7 terminator: transcription terminator for bacteriophage T7 RNA polymerase
   2686..3114    +  rep_origin     f1 ori (sequence partly withheld): f1 bacteriophage origin of replication; arrow indicates direction of (+) strand synthesis
   3167..3224    +  promoter       AmpR promoter (fragment): bla
   3233..4048    -  CDS            KanR: aminoglycoside phosphotransferase; aph(3')-Ia; confers resistance to kanamycin in bacteria or G418 (Geneticin®) in eukaryotes
   4170..4758    +  rep_origin     ori: high-copy-number ColE1/pMB1/pBR322/pUC origin of replication
   4944..5083    -  misc_feature   bom: basis of mobility region from pBR322
   5185..5376    -  CDS            rop: Rop protein, which maintains plasmids at low copy number; rop
   5393..5773    +  CDS            YPB1_ECOLX: Protein predicted: Swiss-Prot protein existence level 4. From Escherichia coli.
   5845..6136    -  CDS            TcR (fragment): tetracycline efflux protein; tet; confers resistance to tetracycline
   6151..6172    -  protein_bind   CAP binding site: CAP binding activates transcription in the presence of cAMP. E. coli catabolite activator protein
   6185..819     -  CDS            lacI (across the origin): lac repressor; lacI; The lac repressor binds to the lac operator to inhibit transcription in E. coli. This inhibition can be relieved by adding lactose or isopropyl-β-D-thiogalactopyranoside (IPTG).
>Addgene plasmid #213627 | pET SUMO-syt7 C2AB-2A | addgene full sequence | sequence record 421653 | Addgene NGS Result
GTATCCCACTACCGAGATATCCGCACCAACGCGCAGCCCGGACTCGGTAATGGCGCGCATTGCGCCCAGC
GCCATCTGATCGTTGGCAACCAGCATCGCAGTGGGAACGATGCCCTCATTCAGCATTTGCATGGTTTGTT
GAAAACCGGACATGGCACTCCAGTCGCCTTCCCGTTCCGCTATCGGCTGAATTTGATTGCGAGTGAGATA
TTTATGCCAGCCAGCCAGACGCAGACGCGCCGAGACAGAACTTAATGGGCCCGCTAACAGCGCGATTTGC
TGGTGACCCAATGCGACCAGATGCTCCACGCCCAGTCGCGTACCGTCTTCATGGGAGAAAATAATACTGT
TGATGGGTGTCTGGTCAGAGACATCAAGAAATAACGCCGGAACATTAGTGCAGGCAGCTTCCACAGCAAT
GGCATCCTGGTCATCCAGCGGATAGTTAATGATCAGCCCACTGACGCGTTGCGCGAGAAGATTGTGCACC
GCCGCTTTACAGGCTTCGACGCCGCTTCGTTCTACCATCGACACCACCACGCTGGCACCCAGTTGATCGG
CGCGAGATTTAATCGCCGCGACAATTTGCGACGGCGCGTGCAGGGCCAGACTGGAGGTGGCAACGCCAAT
CAGCAACGACTGTTTGCCCGCCAGTTGTTGTGCCACGCGGTTGGGAATGTAATTCAGCTCCGCCATCGCC
GCTTCCACTTTTTCCCGCGTTTTCGCAGAAACGTGGCTGGCCTGGTTCACCACGCGGGAAACGGTCTGAT
AAGAGACACCGGCATACTCTGCGACATCGTATAACGTTACTGGTTTCACATTCACCACCCTGAATTGACT
CTCTTCCGGGCGCTATCATGCCATACCGCGAAAGGTTTTGCGCCATTCGATGGTGTCCGGGATCTCGACG
CTCTCCCTTATGCGACTCCTGCATTAGGAAGCAGCCCAGTAGTAGGTTGAGGCCGTTGAGCACCGCCGCC
GCAAGGAATGGTGCATGCAAGGAGATGGCGCCCAACAGTCCCCCGGCCACGGGGCCTGCCACCATACCCA
CGCCGAAACAAGCGCTCATGAGCCCGAAGTGGCGAGCCCGATCTTCCCCATCGGTGATGTCGGCGATATA
GGCGCCAGCAACCGCACCTGTGGCGCCGGTGATGCCGGCCACGATGCGTCCGGCGTAGAGGATCGAGATC
TCGATCCCGCGAAATTAATACGACTCACTATAGGGGAATTGTGAGCGGATAACAATTCCCCTCTAGAAAT
AATTTTGTTTAACTTTAAGAAGGAGATATACATATGGGCAGCAGCCATCATCATCATCATCACGGCAGCG
GCCTGGTGCCGCGCGGCAGCGCTAGCATGTCGGACTCAGAAGTCAATCAAGAAGCTAAGCCAGAGGTCAA
GCCAGAAGTCAAGCCTGAGACTCACATCAATTTAAAGGTGTCCGATGGATCTTCAGAGATCTTCTTCAAG
ATCAAAAAGACCACTCCTTTAAGAAGGCTGATGGAAGCGTTCGCTAAAAGACAGGGTAAGGAAATGGACT
CCTTAAGATTCTTGTACGACGGTATTAGAATTCAAGCTGATCAGACCCCTGAAGATTTGGACATGGAGGA
TAACGATATTATTGAGGCTCACAGAGAACAGATTGGTGGATCCATGGGCCGAATCCAGTTCAGTGTTGGC
TACAACTTCCAAGAGTCCACACTCACCGTGAAGGTCATGAAGGCCCAAGAGCTGCCAGCCAAGGACTTCA
GCGGTACTAGTGACCCCTTTGTCAAGATCTACCTGCTACCCGACAAGAAGCACAAACTGGAGACCAAGGT
GAAGCGGAAGAATCTAAACCCGCACTGGAATGAGACCTTTCTATTTGAAGGGTTTCCCTACGAGAAAGTG
GTGCAGAGGGTCCTCTACCTCCAGGTCCTGGATTATGACCGTTTCAGCCGCAATGACCCCATTGGGGAGG
TGTCCATCCCTCTGAACAAGGTGGACCTGACCCAGATGCAGACCTTCTGGAAGGATCTGAAGCCATGCAG
CGATGGGAGTGGGAGCCGAGGGGAGCTGCTCTTGTCCCTCTGCTACAACCCCTCTGCCAACTCCATCATC
GTGAACATCATCAAAGCTCGAAACCTCAAAGCCATGGACGCAGGGGGCACATCAGACCCCTATGTGAAGG
TGTGGCTGATGTATAAAGACAAGCGGGTAGAGAAAAAGAAGACCGTGACAAAGAAGAGGAACCTGAACCC
CATCTTCAATGAGTCTTTCGCCTTCGACATACCCACGGAGAAGCTGAGGGAGACCACGATCATCATCACT
GTCATGGACAAAGACAAGGCTAGCCGCAACGACGTCATCGGCAAGATCTACCTGTCCTGGAAGAGCGGAC
CAGGTGAAGTGAAACACTGGAAGGACATGATCGCTCGTCCCCGGCAGCCTGTGGCCCAGTGGCACCAGCT
GAAAGCCTGAAGCTTAGGTATTTATTCGGCGCAAAGTGCGTCGGGTGATGCTGCCAACTTAGTCGAGCAC
CACCACCACCACCACTGAGATCCGGCTGCTAACAAAGCCCGAAAGGAAGCTGAGTTGGCTGCTGCCACCG
CTGAGCAATAACTAGCATAACCCCTTGGGGCCTCTAAACGGGTCTTGAGGGGTTTTTTGCTGAAAGGAGG
AACTATATCCGGATTGGCGAATGGG
[124 nt withheld, positions 2686-2809]
C
[91 nt withheld, positions 2811-2901]
A
[49 nt withheld, positions 2903-2951]
CCTTTGACGTTGGAGTCCACGTTCTTT
[37 nt withheld, positions 2979-3015]
ACCCTATCTCGGTCTATTCTTTTGATTTATAAGGGATTTTGCCGATTTCGGCCTATTGGTTAAAAAATGA
GCTGATTTAACAAAAATTTAACGCGAATTTTAACAAAATATTAACGCTTACAATTTAGGTGGCACTTTTC
GGGGAAATGTGCGCGGAACCCCTATTTGTTTATTTTTCTAAATACATTCAAATATGTATCCGCTCATGAA
TTAATTCTTAGAAAAACTCATCGAGCATCAAATGAAACTGCAATTTATTCATATCAGGATTATCAATACC
ATATTTTTGAAAAAGCCGTTTCTGTAATGAAGGAGAAAACTCACCGAGGCAGTTCCATAGGATGGCAAGA
TCCTGGTATCGGTCTGCGATTCCGACTCGTCCAACATCAATACAACCTATTAATTTCCCCTCGTCAAAAA
TAAGGTTATCAAGTGAGAAATCACCATGAGTGACGACTGAATCCGGTGAGAATGGCAAAAGTTTATGCAT
TTCTTTCCAGACTTGTTCAACAGGCCAGCCATTACGCTCGTCATCAAAATCACTCGCATCAACCAAACCG
TTATTCATTCGTGATTGCGCCTGAGCGAGACGAAATACGCGATCGCTGTTAAAAGGACAATTACAAACAG
GAATCGAATGCAACCGGCGCAGGAACACTGCCAGCGCATCAACAATATTTTCACCTGAATCAGGATATTC
TTCTAATACCTGGAATGCTGTTTTCCCGGGGATCGCAGTGGTGAGTAACCATGCATCATCAGGAGTACGG
ATAAAATGCTTGATGGTCGGAAGAGGCATAAATTCCGTCAGCCAGTTTAGTCTGACCATCTCATCTGTAA
CATCATTGGCAACGCTACCTTTGCCATGTTTCAGAAACAACTCTGGCGCATCGGGCTTCCCATACAATCG
ATAGATTGTCGCACCTGATTGCCCGACATTATCGCGAGCCCATTTATACCCATATAAATCAGCATCCATG
TTGGAATTTAATCGCGGCCTAGAGCAAGACGTTTCCCGTTGAATATGGCTCATAACACCCCTTGTATTAC
TGTTTATGTAAGCAGACAGTTTTATTGTTCATGACCAAAATCCCTTAACGTGAGTTTTCGTTCCACTGAG
CGTCAGACCCCGTAGAAAAGATCAAAGGATCTTCTTGAGATCCTTTTTTTCTGCGCGTAATCTGCTGCTT
GCAAACAAAAAAACCACCGCTACCAGCGGTGGTTTGTTTGCCGGATCAAGAGCTACCAACTCTTTTTCCG
AAGGTAACTGGCTTCAGCAGAGCGCAGATACCAAATACTGTCCTTCTAGTGTAGCCGTAGTTAGGCCACC
ACTTCAAGAACTCTGTAGCACCGCCTACATACCTCGCTCTGCTAATCCTGTTACCAGTGGCTGCTGCCAG
TGGCGATAAGTCGTGTCTTACCGGGTTGGACTCAAGACGATAGTTACCGGATAAGGCGCAGCGGTCGGGC
TGAACGGGGGGTTCGTGCACACAGCCCAGCTTGGAGCGAACGACCTACACCGAACTGAGATACCTACAGC
GTGAGCTATGAGAAAGCGCCACGCTTCCCGAAGGGAGAAAGGCGGACAGGTATCCGGTAAGCGGCAGGGT
CGGAACAGGAGAGCGCACGAGGGAGCTTCCAGGGGGAAACGCCTGGTATCTTTATAGTCCTGTCGGGTTT
CGCCACCTCTGACTTGAGCGTCGATTTTTGTGATGCTCGTCAGGGGGGCGGAGCCTATGGAAAAACGCCA
GCAACGCGGCCTTTTTACGGTTCCTGGCCTTTTGCTGGCCTTTTGCTCACATGTTCTTTCCTGCGTTATC
CCCTGATTCTGTGGATAACCGTATTACCGCCTTTGAGTGAGCTGATACCGCTCGCCGCAGCCGAACGACC
GAGCGCAGCGAGTCAGTGAGCGAGGAAGCGGAAGAGCGCCTGATGCGGTATTTTCTCCTTACGCATCTGT
GCGGTATTTCACACCGCAATGGTGCACTCTCAGTACAATCTGCTCTGATGCCGCATAGTTAAGCCAGTAT
ACACTCCGCTATCGCTACGTGACTGGGTCATGGCTGCGCCCCGACACCCGCCAACACCCGCTGACGCGCC
CTGACGGGCTTGTCTGCTCCCGGCATCCGCTTACAGACAAGCTGTGACCGTCTCCGGGAGCTGCATGTGT
CAGAGGTTTTCACCGTCATCACCGAAACGCGCGAGGCAGCTGCGGTAAAGCTCATCAGCGTGGTCGTGAA
GCGATTCACAGATGTCTGCCTGTTCATCCGCGTCCAGCTCGTTGAGTTTCTCCAGAAGCGTTAATGTCTG
GCTTCTGATAAAGCGGGCCATGTTAAGGGCGGTTTTTTCCTGTTTGGTCACTGATGCCTCCGTGTAAGGG
GGATTTCTGTTCATGGGGGTAATGATACCGATGAAACGAGAGAGGATGCTCACGATACGGGTTACTGATG
ATGAACATGCCCGGTTACTGGAACGTTGTGAGGGTAAACAACTGGCGGTATGGATGCGGCGGGACCAGAG
AAAAATCACTCAGGGTCAATGCCAGCGCTTCGTTAATACAGATGTAGGTGTTCCACAGGGTAGCCAGCAG
CATCCTGCGATGCAGATCCGGAACATAATGGTGCAGGGCGCTGACTTCCGCGTTTCCAGACTTTACGAAA
CACGGAAACCGAAGACCATTCATGTTGTTGCTCAGGTCGCAGACGTTTTGCAGCAGCAGTCGCTTCACGT
TCGCTCGCGTATCGGTGATTCATTCTGCTAACCAGTAAGGCAACCCCGCCAGCCTAGCCGGGTCCTCAAC
GACAGGAGCACGATCATGCGCACCCGTGGGGCCGCCATGCCGGCGATAATGGCCTGCTTCTCGCCGAAAC
GTTTGGTGGCGGGACCAGTGACGAAGGCTTGAGCGAGGGCGTGCAAGATTCCGAATACCGCAAGCGACAG
GCCGATCATCGTCGCGCTCCAGCGAAAGCGGTCCTCGCCGAAAATGACCCAGAGCGCTGCCGGCACCTGT
CCTACGAGTTGCATGATAAAGAAGACAGTCATAAGTGCGGCGACGATAGTCATGCCCCGCGCCCACCGGA
AGGAGCTGACTGGGTTGAAGGCTCTCAAGGGCATCGGTCGAGATCCCGGTGCCTAATGAGTGAGCTAACT
TACATTAATTGCGTTGCGCTCACTGCCCGCTTTCCAGTCGGGAAACCTGTCGTGCCAGCTGCATTAATGA
ATCGGCCAACGCGCGGGGAGAGGCGGTTTGCGTATTGGGCGCCAGGGTGGTTTTTCTTTTCACCAGTGAG
ACGGGCAACAGCTGATTGCCCTTCACCGCCTGGCCCTGAGAGAGTTGCAGCAAGCGGTCCACGCTGGTTT
GCCCCAGCAGGCGAAAATCCTGTTTGATGGTGGTTAACGGCGGGATATAACATGAGCTGTCTTCGGTATC
GTC
